Addgene plasmid #236476: pAPInt-GFP-Nat
Purpose: Plasmid for deleting or C-terminally tagging endogenous genes with GFP and selection on Nat.
Depositing lab: Daniel Lew. Depositing organization: Massachusetts Institute of Technology. Publication: Optimized vectors for genetic engineering of Aureobasidium pullulans. Colarusso AV, Williams AM, Gladfelter AS, Wirshing ACE, Lew DJ. Mol Biol Cell. 2025 Jun 1;36(6):mr5. doi: 10.1091/mbc.E25-02-0059. Epub 2025 Apr 9. PubMed 40202829.
Backbone
  Vector backbone: pFA6A
  Vector type: Yeast Expression
  Selectable markers: Nourseothricin (Nat)
Growth in bacteria
  Bacterial resistance: Ampicillin, 100 μg/mL
  Growth temperature: 37°C
  Growth strain: DH5alpha
  Copy number: High Copy
Gene/Insert
  Gene/Insert name: GFP
  Species: Aureobasidium pullulans
  Mutation: Codon optimized for A. pullulans
  Cloning method: Gibson Cloning
Terms and licenses: Academic/Nonprofit Terms; Industry Terms: Not Available to Industry
How to cite: pAPInt-GFP-Nat was a gift from Daniel Lew (Addgene plasmid # 236476 ; http://n2t.net/addgene:236476 ; RRID:Addgene_236476)
