[The description below was written by a language model from this plasmid's Addgene catalogue record and pLannotate feature annotations shown in this document.]
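Description:
pAPInt-GFP-Nat is a pFA6a-derived integration template for genome engineering of the yeast-like fungus Aureobasidium pullulans, intended for deleting endogenous genes or fusing GFP to their C-termini, with transformants selected on nourseothricin. It is not described as replicating in the fungal host, and no fungal origin is annotated. In E. coli it is maintained as a high-copy plasmid through a ColE1/pUC-type origin and an ampicillin resistance gene (β-lactamase with its own promoter). Short annotated fragments of lacI, rop and the bom region appear to be backbone remnants rather than functional elements. Flanking SP6 and T7 promoters are typical of the pFA6a family.

The 4,583 nt sequence carries a modular cassette in the classic pFA6a layout. A GFP coding sequence, recorded as codon-optimized for A. pullulans and matching GFPmut3 in the automated annotation, is followed by the S. cerevisiae ADH1 terminator, which spans the numbering origin of the circular record. Downstream lies the nourseothricin acetyltransferase (nat1 from Streptomyces noursei) open reading frame, annotated as a fragment, followed by the Ashbya gossypii TEF terminator. The roughly 400 nt gap between the ADH1 terminator and the Nat coding sequence is unannotated, so the promoter driving the marker is not stated in the record. GFP has no promoter of its own, consistent with in-frame fusion to a chromosomal gene that places the tag under native regulation.

In pFA6a-style systems, the tag-plus-marker module or the marker alone is usually amplified or joined to homology arms to direct integration at the target locus, though the record does not specify this. The plasmid belongs to a set of vectors optimized for A. pullulans.
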