Features (pLannotate 1.2.2; 12 found; start..end, strand, type, name):
    559..1123    +  CDS            NrsR (fragment): nourseothricin acetyltransferase; Streptomyces noursei nat1; confers resistance to nourseothricin
   1131..1328    +  terminator     TEF terminator: Ashbya gossypii TEF terminator
   1372..1390    -  promoter       T7 promoter: promoter for bacteriophage T7 RNA polymerase
   1412..1465    -  CDS            lacI (fragment): lac repressor; lacI; The lac repressor binds to the lac operator to inhibit transcription in E. coli. This inhibition can be relieved by adding lactose or isopropyl-β-D-thiogalactopyranoside (IPTG).
   1648..2236    -  rep_origin     ori: high-copy-number ColE1/pMB1/pBR322/pUC origin of replication
   2407..3267    -  CDS            AmpR: β-lactamase; bla; confers resistance to ampicillin, carbenicillin, and related antibiotics
   3268..3372    -  promoter       AmpR promoter: bla
   3467..3502    +  CDS            rop (fragment): Rop protein, which maintains plasmids at low copy number; rop
   3604..3655    +  misc_feature   bom (fragment): basis of mobility region from pBR322
   3718..3736    +  promoter       SP6 promoter: promoter for bacteriophage SP6 RNA polymerase
   3806..4519    +  CDS            GFPmut3: GFPmut3 is a basic (constitutively fluorescent) green fluorescent protein published in 1996, derived from Aequorea victoria. It is reported to be a very rapidly-maturing weak dimer.
   4540..144     +  terminator     ADH1 terminator (across the origin): S. cerevisiae ADH1; transcription terminator for the S. cerevisiae alcohol dehydrogenase 1 (ADH1) gene
>Addgene plasmid #236476 | pAPInt-GFP-Nat | addgene full sequence | sequence record 468388 | Addgene NGS Result
AAAAAAAATAAGTGTATACAAATTTTAAAGTGACTCTTAGGTTTTAAAACGAAAATTCTTATTCTTGAGT
AACTCTTTCCTGTAGGTCAGGTTGCTTTCTCAGGTATAGTATGAGGTCGCTCTTATTGACCACACCTCTA
CCGGCAGATCCGCTAGGGATAACAGGGTGGTGCGGGTGAAAGGTCTTGGTCAAGTCGCAAAGTGTTTGTG
AAAAAGACGTAGCGGGGGAAGCGCACACACGCCCGCCTTTTATAGACGAAGCTTCGAGCAGGTCATTTAA
CGATGCTTAGTAGCAATATACAATAAAGCCTAATTGGGACTAATTACGGTCACGTGAAAAACTCACCATG
TAGCCTTTTATGGAAATATTGTACACGCTACTAAGCCACTGTAATATCGGCCTCATCGTCTCCGCTTGGA
GCATAAAAGGCGACGCTCCTCGCCATTCCCCCAAGTCGTTTTCCGTATTCTGCTACGCTTCAAGCTTTGA
CGTTTCTCTTCAAGACTCACTCACGACCCTCTCTCTCACGCACACCTTACACAGCAGAATTCATGGGTAC
CACTCTTGACGACACGGCTTACCGGTACCGCACCAGTGTCCCGGGGGACGCCGAGGCCATCGAGGCACTG
GATGGGTCCTTCACCACCGACACCGTCTTCCGCGTCACCGCCACCGGGGACGGCTTCACCCTGCGGGAGG
TGCCGGTGGACCCGCCCCTGACCAAGGTGTTCCCCGACGACGAATCGGACGACGAATCGGACGACGGGGA
GGACGGCGACCCGGACTCCCGGACGTTCGTCGCGTACGGGGACGACGGCGACCTGGCGGGCTTCGTGGTC
GTCTCGTACTCCGGCTGGAACCGCCGGCTGACCGTCGAGGACATCGAGGTCGCCCCGGAGCACCGGGGGC
ACGGGGTCGGGCGCGCGTTGATGGGGCTCGCGACGGAGTTCGCCCGCGAGCGGGGCGCCGGGCACCTCTG
GCTGGAGGTCACCAACGTCAACGCACCGGCGATCCACGCGTACCGGCGGATGGGGTTCACCCTCTGCGGC
CTGGACACCGCCCTGTACGACGGCACCGCCTCGGACGGCGAGCAGGCGCTCTACATGAGCATGCCCTGCC
CCTAATCAGTACTGACAATAAAAAGATTCTTGTTTTCAAGAACTTGTCATTTGTATAGTTTTTTTATATT
GTAGTTGTTCTATTTTAATCAAATGTTAGCGTGATTTATATTTTTTTTCGCCTCGACATCATCTGCCCAG
ATGCGAAGTTAAGTGCGCAGAAAGTAATATCATGCGTCAATCGTATGTGAATGCTGGTCGCTATACTGCA
GATCCACTAGTGGCCTATGCGGCCGCGGATCTGCCGGTCTCCCTATAGTGAGTCGTATTAATTTCGATAA
GCCAGGTTAACCTGCATTAATGAATCGGCCAACGCGCGGGGAGAGGCGGTTTGCGTATTGGGCGCTCTTC
CGCTTCCTCGCTCACTGACTCGCTGCGCTCGGTCGTTCGGCTGCGGCGAGCGGTATCAGCTCACTCAAAG
GCGGTAATACGGTTATCCACAGAATCAGGGGATAACGCAGGAAAGAACATGTGAGCAAAAGGCCAGCAAA
AGGCCAGGAACCGTAAAAAGGCCGCGTTGCTGGCGTTTTTCCATAGGCTCCGCCCCCCTGACGAGCATCA
CAAAAATCGACGCTCAAGTCAGAGGTGGCGAAACCCGACAGGACTATAAAGATACCAGGCGTTTCCCCCT
GGAAGCTCCCTCGTGCGCTCTCCTGTTCCGACCCTGCCGCTTACCGGATACCTGTCCGCCTTTCTCCCTT
CGGGAAGCGTGGCGCTTTCTCATAGCTCACGCTGTAGGTATCTCAGTTCGGTGTAGGTCGTTCGCTCCAA
GCTGGGCTGTGTGCACGAACCCCCCGTTCAGCCCGACCGCTGCGCCTTATCCGGTAACTATCGTCTTGAG
TCCAACCCGGTAAGACACGACTTATCGCCACTGGCAGCAGCCACTGGTAACAGGATTAGCAGAGCGAGGT
ATGTAGGCGGTGCTACAGAGTTCTTGAAGTGGTGGCCTAACTACGGCTACACTAGAAGAACAGTATTTGG
TATCTGCGCTCTGCTGAAGCCAGTTACCTTCGGAAAAAGAGTTGGTAGCTCTTGATCCGGCAAACAAACC
ACCGCTGGTAGCGGTGGTTTTTTTGTTTGCAAGCAGCAGATTACGCGCAGAAAAAAAGGATCTCAAGAAG
ATCCTTTGATCTTTTCTACGGGGTCTGACGCTCAGTGGAACGAAAACTCACGTTAAGGGATTTTGGTCAT
GAGATTATCAAAAAGGATCTTCACCTAGATCCTTTTAAATTAAAAATGAAGTTTTAAATCAATCTAAAGT
ATATATGAGTAAACTTGGTCTGACAGTTACCAATGCTTAATCAGTGAGGCACCTATCTCAGCGATCTGTC
TATTTCGTTCATCCATAGTTGCCTGACTCCCCGTCGTGTAGATAACTACGATACGGGAGGGCTTACCATC
TGGCCCCAGTGCTGCAATGATACCGCGAGACCCACGCTCACCGGCTCCAGATTTATCAGCAATAAACCAG
CCAGCCGGAAGGGCCGAGCGCAGAAGTGGTCCTGCAACTTTATCCGCCTCCATCCAGTCTATTAATTGTT
GCCGGGAAGCTAGAGTAAGTAGTTCGCCAGTTAATAGTTTGCGCAACGTTGTTGCCATTGCTACAGGCAT
CGTGGTGTCACGCTCGTCGTTTGGTATGGCTTCATTCAGCTCCGGTTCCCAACGATCAAGGCGAGTTACA
TGATCCCCCATGTTGTGCAAAAAAGCGGTTAGCTCCTTCGGTCCTCCGATCGTTGTCAGAAGTAAGTTGG
CCGCAGTGTTATCACTCATGGTTATGGCAGCACTGCATAATTCTCTTACTGTCATGCCATCCGTAAGATG
CTTTTCTGTGACTGGTGAGTACTCAACCAAGTCATTCTGAGAATAGTGTATGCGGCGACCGAGTTGCTCT
TGCCCGGCGTCAATACGGGATAATACCGCGCCACATAGCAGAACTTTAAAAGTGCTCATCATTGGAAAAC
GTTCTTCGGGGCGAAAACTCTCAAGGATCTTACCGCTGTTGAGATCCAGTTCGATGTAACCCACTCGTGC
ACCCAACTGATCTTCAGCATCTTTTACTTTCACCAGCGTTTCTGGGTGAGCAAAAACAGGAAGGCAAAAT
GCCGCAAAAAAGGGAATAAGGGCGACACGGAAATGTTGAATACTCATACTCTTCCTTTTTCAATATTATT
GAAGCATTTATCAGGGTTATTGTCTCATGAGCGGATACATATTTGAATGTATTTAGAAAAATAAACAAAT
AGGGGTTCCGCGCACATTTCCCCGAAAAGTGCCACCTGACGTCTAAGAAACCATTATTATCATGACATTA
ACCTATAAAAATAGGCGTATCACGAGGCCCTTTCGTCTCGCGCGTTTCGGTGATGACGGTGAAAACCTCT
GACACATGCAGCTCCCGGAGACGGTCACAGCTTGTCTGTAAGCGGATGCCGGGAGCAGACAAGCCCGTCA
GGGCGCGTCAGCGGGTGTTGGCGGGTGTCGGGGCTGGCTTAACTATGCGGCATCAGAGCAGATTGTACTG
AGAGTGCACCATATGGACATATTGTCGTTAGAACGCGGCTACAATTAATACATAACCTTATGTATCATAC
ACATACGATTTAGGTGACACTATAGAACGCGGCCGCCAGCTGAAGCTTCGTACGCTGCAGGTCGACGGAT
CGGTGACGGTGCTGGTTCTGGTTCTATGTCTAAGGGCGAGGAGCTCTTCACCGGCGTCGTCCCTATCCTC
GTCGAGCTCGACGGCGACGTCAACGGCCACAAGTTCTCTGTCTCTGGCGAGGGCGAGGGCGACGCCACCT
ACGGCAAGCTCACCCTCAAGTTCATCTGCACCACCGGCAAGCTCCCTGTCCCTTGGCCTACCCTCGTCAC
CACCTTCGGCTACGGCGTCCAATGCTTCGCCCGCTACCCTGACCACATGAAGCAACACGACTTCTTCAAG
TCTGCCATGCCTGAGGGCTACGTCCAAGAGCGCACCATCTTCTTCAAGGACGACGGCAACTACAAGACCC
GCGCCGAGGTCAAGTTCGAGGGCGACACCCTCGTCAACCGCATCGAGCTCAAGGGCATCGACTTCAAGGA
GGACGGCAACATCCTCGGCCACAAGCTCGAGTACAACTACAACTCTCACAACGTCTACATCATGGCCGAC
AAGCAAAAGAACGGCATCAAGGTCAACTTCAAGATCCGCCACAACATCGAGGACGGCTCTGTCCAACTCG
CCGACCACTACCAACAAAACACCCCTATCGGCGACGGCCCTGTCCTCCTCCCTGACAACCACTACCTCTC
TACCCAATCTGCCCTCTCTAAGGACCCTAACGAGAAGCGCGACCACATGGTCCTCCTCGAGTTCGTCACC
GCCGCCGGCATCACCCACGGCATGGACGAGCTCTACAAGTGAGCGCCACTTCTAAATAAGCGAATTTCTT
ATGATTTATGATTTTTATTATTAAATAAGTTAT
